Addgene plasmid #193045: pCAG CAPN7 V18D,F98D-OSF
Purpose: Mammalian expression plasmid encoding full-length CAPN7 with V18D and F98D mutations that diminishes binding to IST1. Contains C-terminal OSF tag (One-Strep-FLAG)
Depositing lab: Wesley Sundquist. Depositing organization: University of Utah. Publication: The Calpain-7 protease functions together with the ESCRT-III protein IST1 within the midbody to regulate the timing and completion of abscission. Paine EL, Skalicky JJ, Whitby FG, Mackay DR, Ullman KS, Hill CP, Sundquist WI. Elife. 2023 Sep 29;12:e84515. doi: 10.7554/eLife.84515. PubMed 37772788.
Backbone
  Vector backbone: pCAG
  Vector type: Mammalian Expression
Growth in bacteria
  Bacterial resistance: Ampicillin, 100 μg/mL
  Growth temperature: 37°C
  Growth strain: DH5alpha
  Copy number: High Copy
Gene/Insert
  Gene/Insert name: CAPN7
  Species: H. sapiens (human)
  Insert size (bp): 2439
  Mutation: V18D, F98D
  GenBank ID: NM_014296
  Entrez Gene: CAPN7 (a.k.a. CALPAIN7, PALBH)
  Promoter: Chicken Beta-actin
  Tag / fusion protein: OSF (One-Strep-FLAG) (C terminal on backbone)
  Cloning method: Gibson Cloning
  Sequencing primers: 5′ pCAG For; 3′ pCAG Rev
Terms and licenses: Academic/Nonprofit Terms; Industry Terms: Not Available to Industry
How to cite: pCAG CAPN7 V18D,F98D-OSF was a gift from Wesley Sundquist (Addgene plasmid # 193045 ; http://n2t.net/addgene:193045 ; RRID:Addgene_193045)
