[The description below was written by a language model from this plasmid's Addgene catalogue record and pLannotate feature annotations shown in this document.]
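Description:
pCAG CAPN7 V18D,F98D-OSF is a 7,465-nt mammalian expression plasmid built on the pCAG backbone for transient expression of a mutant form of human calpain-7 (CAPN7, also called PALBH), a calcium-regulated non-lysosomal thiol protease. It is maintained in E. coli through a high-copy ColE1/pUC-type origin and selected with ampicillin via the β-lactamase gene under its own bla promoter. The backbone also carries an SV40 origin of replication, which can support episomal amplification in cells expressing SV40 large T antigen, along with remnants of lac regulatory sequence (lac promoter, operator, CAP site and short lacI fragments) that play no evident role in the expression cassette.

Expression is driven by the composite CAG promoter, annotated here as the CMV immediate-early enhancer, the chicken β-actin promoter and a chimeric chicken β-actin/rabbit β-globin intron, an arrangement that gives strong, broadly active transcription in mammalian cells. Downstream lies the full-length 2,439-bp CAPN7 open reading frame, inserted by Gibson assembly and carrying the V18D and F98D substitutions, which the record states diminish binding to the ESCRT-III protein IST1. The coding sequence is fused at its C terminus to the backbone-encoded OSF (One-Strep-FLAG) tag, detected in the feature table as a FLAG epitope followed by two Strep-tag II fragments, allowing immunodetection and Strep-Tactin affinity purification. A rabbit β-globin polyadenylation signal terminates the transcript; short hits to capTEV and bGH poly(A) are small fragments and probably incidental. The construct serves as an IST1-binding-deficient comparison to wild-type CAPN7, in the context of work on midbody function and the timing and completion of cytokinetic abscission.
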