Features (pLannotate 1.2.2; 21 found; start..end, strand, type, name):
      5..384     +  enhancer       CMV enhancer: human cytomegalovirus immediate early enhancer
    386..663     +  promoter       chicken β-actin promoter: No description available
    664..1680    +  intron         chimeric intron: chimera between introns from chicken β-actin and rabbit β-globin
   1756..4194    +  CDS            CAPN7: CAN7_HUMAN - Also known as PALBH. Experimental evidence at protein level: Swiss-Prot protein existence level 1. Calcium-regulated non-lysosomal thiol-protease. From Homo sapiens (Human).
   4225..4248    +  CDS            FLAG: FLAG® epitope tag, followed by an enterokinase cleavage site
   4255..4274    +  CDS            Strep-Tag II (fragment): peptide that binds Strep-Tactin®, an engineered form of streptavidin
   4315..4337    +  CDS            Strep-Tag II (fragment): peptide that binds Strep-Tactin®, an engineered form of streptavidin
   4399..4416    +  CDS            capTEV™ (fragment): composite tag for in vivo biotinylation, TEV protease cleavage, and 6xHis tagging
   4466..4483    +  polyA_signal   bGH poly(A) signal (fragment): bovine growth hormone polyadenylation signal
   4552..4607    +  polyA_signal   β-globin poly(A) signal: rabbit β-globin polyadenylation signal (Gil and Proudfoot, 1987)
   4992..5008    -  protein_bind   lac operator: The lac repressor binds to the lac operator to inhibit transcription in E. coli. This inhibition can be relieved by adding lactose or isopropyl-β-D-thiogalactopyranoside (IPTG). lac repressor encoded by lacI
   5016..5046    -  promoter       lac promoter: promoter for the E. coli lac operon
   5061..5082    -  protein_bind   CAP binding site: CAP binding activates transcription in the presence of cAMP. E. coli catabolite activator protein
   5095..5134    -  CDS            lacI (fragment): lac repressor; lacI; The lac repressor binds to the lac operator to inhibit transcription in E. coli. This inhibition can be relieved by adding lactose or isopropyl-β-D-thiogalactopyranoside (IPTG).
   5141..5163    +  promoter       SV40 promoter (fragment): SV40 enhancer and early promoter
   5187..5322    +  rep_origin     SV40 ori: SV40 origin of replication
   5342..5476    +  polyA_signal   SV40 poly(A) signal: SV40 polyadenylation signal
   5478..5532    -  CDS            lacI (fragment): lac repressor; lacI; The lac repressor binds to the lac operator to inhibit transcription in E. coli. This inhibition can be relieved by adding lactose or isopropyl-β-D-thiogalactopyranoside (IPTG).
   5715..6303    -  rep_origin     ori: high-copy-number ColE1/pMB1/pBR322/pUC origin of replication
   6474..7334    -  CDS            AmpR: β-lactamase; bla; confers resistance to ampicillin, carbenicillin, and related antibiotics
   7335..7439    -  promoter       AmpR promoter: bla
>Addgene plasmid #193045 | pCAG CAPN7 V18D,F98D-OSF | addgene full sequence | sequence record 378994 | Addgene NGS Result
GGTCGACATTGATTATTGACTAGTTATTAATAGTAATCAATTACGGGGTCATTAGTTCATAGCCCATATA
TGGAGTTCCGCGTTACATAACTTACGGTAAATGGCCCGCCTGGCTGACCGCCCAACGACCCCCGCCCATT
GACGTCAATAATGACGTATGTTCCCATAGTAACGCCAATAGGGACTTTCCATTGACGTCAATGGGTGGAG
TATTTACGGTAAACTGCCCACTTGGCAGTACATCAAGTGTATCATATGCCAAGTACGCCCCCTATTGACG
TCAATGACGGTAAATGGCCCGCCTGGCATTATGCCCAGTACATGACCTTATGGGACTTTCCTACTTGGCA
GTACATCTACGTATTAGTCATCGCTATTACCATGGTCGAGGTGAGCCCCACGTTCTGCTTCACTCTCCCC
ATCTCCCCCCCCTCCCCACCCCCAATTTTGTATTTATTTATTTTTTAATTATTTTGTGCAGCGATGGGGG
CGGGGGGGGGGGGGGGGCGCGCGCCRGGSGGGGSGGGGSGGGGSGRGGGGSGGGGSGGGGSGRGGCGGAG
AGGTGCGGCGGCAGCCAATCAGAGCGGCGCGCTCCGAAAGTTTCCTTTTATGGCGAGGCGGCGGCGGCGG
CGGCCCTATAAAAAGCGAAGCGCGCGGCGGGCGGGAGTCGCTGCGCGCTGCCTTCGCCCCGTGCCCCGCT
CCGCCGCCGCCTCGCGCCGCCCGCCCCGGCTCTGACTGACCGCGTTACTCCCACAGGTGAGCGGGCGGGA
CGGCCCTTCTCCTCCGGGCTGTAATTAGCGCTTGGTTTAATGACGGCTTGTTTCTTTTCTGTGGCTGCGT
GAAAGCCTTGAGGGGCTCCGGGAGGGCCCTTTGTGCGGGGGGAGCGGCTCGGGGGGTGCGTGCGTGTGTG
TGTGCGTGGGGAGCGCCGCGTGCGGCTCCGCGCTGCCCGGCGGCTGTGAGCGCTGCGGGCGCGGCGCGGG
GCTTTGTGCGCTCCGCAGTGTGCGCGAGGGGAGCGCGGCCGGGGGCGGTGCCCCGCGGTGCGGGGGGGGC
TGCGAGGGGAACAAAGGCTGCGTGCGGGGTGTGTGCGTGGGGGGGTGAGCAGGGGGTGTGGGCGCGTCGG
TCGGGCTGCAACCCCCCCTGCACCCCCCTCCCCGAGTTGCTGAGCACGGCCCGGCTTCGGGTGCGGGGCT
CCGTACGGGGCGTGGCGCGGGGCTCGCCGTGCCGGGCGGGGGGTGGCGGCAGGTGGGGGTGCCGGGCGGG
GCGGGGCCGCCTCGGGCCGGGGRGGGCTCGGGGGRGGGGCGCGGCGGCCCCCGGAGCGCCGGCGGCTGTC
GAGGCGCGGCGAGCCGCAGCCATTGCCTTTTATGGTAATCGTGCGAGAGGGCGCAGGGACTTCCTTTGTC
CCAAATCTGTGCGGAGCCGAAATCTGGGAGGCGCCGCCGCACCCCCTCTAGCGGGCGCGGGGCGAAGCGG
TGCGGCGCCGGCAGGAAGGAAATGGGCGGGGAGGGCCTTCGTGCGTCGCCGCGCCGCCGTCCCCTTCTCC
CTCTCCAGCCTCGGGGCTGTCCGCGGGGGGACGGCTGCCTTCGGGGGGGACGGGGCAGGGCGGGGTTCGG
CTTCTGGCGTGTGACCGGCGGCTCTAGAGCCTCTGCTAACCATGTTCATGCCTTCTTCTTTTTCCTACAG
CTCCTGGGCAACGTGCTGGTTATTGTGCTGTCTCATCATTTTGGCAAAGAATTATCGATCCGGAGGTACG
CCACCATGGACGCCACAGCACTGGAGCGGGACGCTGTGCAGTTCGCCCGTCTGGCGGATCAGCGCGACCA
CGAAGGCCGCTACTCCGAGGCGGTGTTTTATTACAAGGAAGCTGCACAAGCCTTAATTTATGCTGAGATG
GCAGGATCAAGCCTAGAAAATATTCAAGAAAAAATAACTGAGTATCTGGAAAGAGTTCAAGCTCTACATT
CAGCAGTTCAGTCAAAGAGTGCTGATCCTTTGAAGTCAAAACATCAGTTGGACTTAGAGCGTGCTCATTT
CCTTGTTACACAAGCTGATGATGAAGATGAAAAAGAGAATGTTGAAGATGCTATAGAATTGTACACAGAA
GCTGTGGATCTCTGTCTGAAAACATCTTATGAAACTGCTGATAAAGTCCTGCAAAATAAACTGAAACAGT
TGGCTCGACAGGCGCTAGACAGAGCAGAAGCGCTGAGTGAGCCTTTGACCAAGCCAGTTGGCAAAATCAG
TTCAACAAGTGTTAAGCCAAAGCCACCTCCAGTGAGAGCACATTTTCCACTGGGCGCTAATCCCTTCCTT
GAAAGACCTCAGTCATTTATAAGTCCTCAGTCATGTGATGCACAAGGACAGAGATACACAGCAGAAGAAA
TAGAAGTACTCAGGACAACATCAAAAATAAATGGTATAGAATATGTTCCTTTCATGAATGTTGACCTGAG
AGAACGTTTTGCCTATCCAATGCCTTTCTGTGATAGATGGGGCAAGCTACCATTATCACCTAAACAAAAA
ACTACATTTTCCAAGTGGGTACGACCAGAAGACCTCACCAACAATCCTACAATGATATATACTGTGTCCA
GTTTTAGCATAAAGCAGACAATAGTATCGGATTGCTCCTTTGTGGCATCACTGGCCATCAGTGCAGCTTA
TGAAAGACGTTTTAATAAGAAGTTAATTACCGGCATAATTTACCCTCAAAACAAGGATGGTGAACCAGAA
TACAATCCATGTGGGAAGTATATGGTAAAACTTCACCTCAATGGTGTCCCAAGAAAGGTGATAATTGATG
ACCAGTTACCTGTTGATCACAAGGGAGAATTGCTCTGTTCTTATTCCAACAACAAAAGTGAATTATGGGT
TTCTCTCATAGAAAAAGCATACATGAAAGTCATGGGAGGATATGATTTTCCAGGATCCAACTCCAATATT
GATCTTCATGCACTGACTGGCTGGATACCAGAAAGAATTGCTATGCATTCAGATAGCCAAACTTTCAGTA
AGGATAATTCTTTCAGAATGCTTTATCAAAGATTTCACAAAGGAGATGTCCTCATCACTGCGTCAACTGG
AATGATGACAGAAGCTGAAGGAGAGAAGTGGGGTCTGGTTCCCACACACGCATATGCTGTTTTGGATATT
AGAGAGTTCAAGGGGCTGCGATTTATCCAGTTGAAAAATCCTTGGAGTCATTTACGTTGGAAAGGAAGAT
ACAGTGAAAATGATGTAAAAAACTGGACTCCAGAGTTGCAAAAGTATTTAAACTTTGATCCCCGAACAGC
TCAGAAAATAGACAACGGAATATTTTGGATTTCCTGGGATGATCTCTGCCAGTATTATGATGTGATTTAT
TTGAGTTGGAATCCAGGTCTTTTTAAAGAATCAACATGTATTCACAGTACTTGGGATGCTAAGCAAGGAC
CTGTGAAAGATGCCTATAGCCTGGCCAACAACCCCCAGTACAAACTGGAGGTGCAGTGTCCACAGGGGGG
TGCTGCAGTTTGGGTTTTGCTTAGTAGACACATAACAGACAAGGATGATTTTGCGAATAATCGAGAATTT
ATCACAATGGTTGTATACAAGACTGATGGGAAAAAAGTTTATTACCCAGCTGACCCACCTCCATACATTG
ATGGAATTCGAATTAACAGCCCTCATTATTTGACTAAGATAAAGCTGACCACACCTGGCACCCATACCTT
TACATTAGTGGTTTCTCAATATGAAAAACAGAACACAATCCATTACACGGTTCGGGTATATTCAGCATGC
AGCTTTACTTTTTCAAAGATTCCTTCACCATACACCTTATCAAAACGGATTAATGGAAAGTGGAGTGGTC
AGAGTGCTGGAGGATGTGGAAATTTCCAAGAGACTCACAAAAATAACCCCATCTACCAATTCCATATAGA
AAAGACTGGGCCGTTACTGATTGAGCTACGAGGACCAAGGCAATATAGCGTTGGATTTGAGGTTGTAACA
GTTTCTACTCTAGGAGATCCTGGTCCCCATGGCTTTCTGAGGAAATCTAGTGGTGACTATAGGTGTGGGT
TTTGCTACCTGGAATTAGAAAATATACCTTCTGGGATCTTCAATATCATTCCTAGTACCTTTTTGCCTAA
ACAAGAAGGACCTTTTTTCTTGGACTTTAATAGTATTATCCCCATCAAGATCACACAACTTCAGCTCGAG
AAGCTTGCTAGCAGATCTGGATTCGATTACAAGGATGACGATGACAAGAGCGCTTGGAGCCACCCGCAGT
TCGAGAAAGGTGGAGGTTCCGGAGGTGGATCGGGAGGTGGATCGTGGAGCCACCCGCAGTTCGAAAAATA
AAAGCTTGGGCCCGAACAAAAACTCATCTCAGAAGAGGATCTGAATAGCGCCGTCGACCATCATCATCAT
CATCATTGAGTTTAAACGGTCTCCAGCTTAAGTTTAAACCGCTGATCAGCCTCGACTGTGCCTTCTAGTT
GCCGGATCTTTTTCCCTCTGCCAAAAATTATGGGGACATCATGAAGCCCCTTGAGCATCTGACTTCTGGC
TAATAAAGGAAATTTATTTTCATTGCAATAGTGTGTTGGAATTTTTTGTGTCTCTCACTCGGAAGGACAT
ATGGGAGGGCAAATCATTTAAAACATCAGAATGAGTATTTGGTTTAGAGTTTGGCAACATATGCCCATAT
GCTGGCTGCCATGAACAAAGGTTGGCTATAAAGAGGTCATCAGTATATGAAACAGCCCCCTGCTGTCCAT
TCCTTATTCCATAGAAAAGCCTTGACTTGAGGTTAGATTTTTTTTATATTTTGTTTTGTGTTATTTTTTT
CTTTAACATCCCTAAAATTTTCCTTACATGTTTTACTAGCCAGATTTTTCCTCCTCTCCTGACTACTCCC
AGTCATAGCTGTCCCTCTTCTCTTATGGAGATCCCTCGACCTGCAGCCCAAGCTTGGCGTAATCATGGTC
ATAGCTGTTTCCTGTGTGAAATTGTTATCCGCTCACAATTCCACACAACATACGAGCCGGAAGCATAAAG
TGTAAAGCCTGGGGTGCCTAATGAGTGAGCTAACTCACATTAATTGCGTTGCGCTCACTGCCCGCTTTCC
AGTCGGGAAACCTGTCGTGCCAGCGGATCCGCATCTCAATTAGTCAGCAACCATAGTCCCGCCCCTAACT
CCGCCCATCCCGCCCCTAACTCCGCCCAGTTCCGCCCATTCTCCGCCCCATGGCTGACTAATTTTTTTTA
TTTATGCAGAGGCCGAGGCCGCCTCGGCCTCTGAGCTATTCCAGAAGTAGTGAGGAGGCTTTTTTGGAGG
CCTAGGCTTTTGCAAAAAGCTAACTTGTTTATTGCAGCTTATAATGGTTACAAATAAAGCAATAGCATCA
CAAATTTCACAAATAAAGCATTTTTTTCACTGCATTCTAGTTGTGGTTTGTCCAAACTCATCAATGTATC
TTATCATGTCTGGATCCGCTGCATTAATGAATCGGCCAACGCGCGGGGAGAGGCGGTTTGCGTATTGGGC
GCTCTTCCGCTTCCTCGCTCACTGACTCGCTGCGCTCGGTCGTTCGGCTGCGGCGAGCGGTATCAGCTCA
CTCAAAGGCGGTAATACGGTTATCCACAGAATCAGGGGATAACGCAGGAAAGAACATGTGAGCAAAAGGC
CAGCAAAAGGCCAGGAACCGTAAAAAGGCCGCGTTGCTGGCGTTTTTCCATAGGCTCCGCCCCCCTGACG
AGCATCACAAAAATCGACGCTCAAGTCAGAGGTGGCGAAACCCGACAGGACTATAAAGATACCAGGCGTT
TCCCCCTGGAAGCTCCCTCGTGCGCTCTCCTGTTCCGACCCTGCCGCTTACCGGATACCTGTCCGCCTTT
CTCCCTTCGGGAAGCGTGGCGCTTTCTCATAGCTCACGCTGTAGGTATCTCAGTTCGGTGTAGGTCGTTC
GCTCCAAGCTGGGCTGTGTGCACGAACCCCCCGTTCAGCCCGACCGCTGCGCCTTATCCGGTAACTATCG
TCTTGAGTCCAACCCGGTAAGACACGACTTATCGCCACTGGCAGCAGCCACTGGTAACAGGATTAGCAGA
GCGAGGTATGTAGGCGGTGCTACAGAGTTCTTGAAGTGGTGGCCTAACTACGGCTACACTAGAAGAACAG
TATTTGGTATCTGCGCTCTGCTGAAGCCAGTTACCTTCGGAAAAAGAGTTGGTAGCTCTTGATCCGGCAA
ACAAACCACCGCTGGTAGCGGTGGTTTTTTTGTTTGCAAGCAGCAGATTACGCGCAGAAAAAAAGGATCT
CAAGAAGATCCTTTGATCTTTTCTACGGGGTCTGACGCTCAGTGGAACGAAAACTCACGTTAAGGGATTT
TGGTCATGAGATTATCAAAAAGGATCTTCACCTAGATCCTTTTAAATTAAAAATGAAGTTTTAAATCAAT
CTAAAGTATATATGAGTAAACTTGGTCTGACAGTTACCAATGCTTAATCAGTGAGGCACCTATCTCAGCG
ATCTGTCTATTTCGTTCATCCATAGTTGCCTGACTCCCCGTCGTGTAGATAACTACGATACGGGAGGGCT
TACCATCTGGCCCCAGTGCTGCAATGATACCGCGAGACCCACGCTCACCGGCTCCAGATTTATCAGCAAT
AAACCAGCCAGCCGGAAGGGCCGAGCGCAGAAGTGGTCCTGCAACTTTATCCGCCTCCATCCAGTCTATT
AATTGTTGCCGGGAAGCTAGAGTAAGTAGTTCGCCAGTTAATAGTTTGCGCAACGTTGTTGCCATTGCTA
CAGGCATCGTGGTGTCACGCTCGTCGTTTGGTATGGCTTCATTCAGCTCCGGTTCCCAACGATCAAGGCG
AGTTACATGATCCCCCATGTTGTGCAAAAAAGCGGTTAGCTCCTTCGGTCCTCCGATCGTTGTCAGAAGT
AAGTTGGCCGCAGTGTTATCACTCATGGTTATGGCAGCACTGCATAATTCTCTTACTGTCATGCCATCCG
TAAGATGCTTTTCTGTGACTGGTGAGTACTCAACCAAGTCATTCTGAGAATAGTGTATGCGGCGACCGAG
TTGCTCTTGCCCGGCGTCAATACGGGATAATACCGCGCCACATAGCAGAACTTTAAAAGTGCTCATCATT
GGAAAACGTTCTTCGGGGCGAAAACTCTCAAGGATCTTACCGCTGTTGAGATCCAGTTCGATGTAACCCA
CTCGTGCACCCAACTGATCTTCAGCATCTTTTACTTTCACCAGCGTTTCTGGGTGAGCAAAAACAGGAAG
GCAAAATGCCGCAAAAAAGGGAATAAGGGCGACACGGAAATGTTGAATACTCATACTCTTCCTTTTTCAA
TATTATTGAAGCATTTATCAGGGTTATTGTCTCATGAGCGGATACATATTTGAATGTATTTAGAAAAATA
AACAAATAGGGGTTCCGCGCACATTTCCCCGAAAAGTGCCACCTG
